Addgene plasmid #126903: pENTRY4_ CUL3
Purpose: Gateway pENTR-plasmid to generate a binary construct for genome editing of the wheat homolog of a susceptibility gene of O. sativa. Encodes wheat optimized Cas9 and gene specific sgRNA modules.
Depositing lab: Sophien Kamoun.
Backbone
  Vector backbone: pENTR4
  Vector type: CRISPR
Growth in bacteria
  Bacterial resistance: Kanamycin, 50 μg/mL
  Growth temperature: 37°C
  Growth strain: DH5alpha
  Copy number: High Copy
Gene/Insert
  Gene/Insert name: Wheat_live_Cas9
  gRNA/shRNA sequence: ATCTTGAAGTTGCGCTTCCT, ATCTACAACCACAACGCCAG, TCTTGGGGATGCGCTTCCGC, ATTTACAACCACAACGCCAG
  Species: Synthetic
  Insert size (bp): 8726
  Cloning method: Restriction Enzyme; 5′ cloning site Unknown (unknown if destroyed)
Terms and licenses: Academic/Nonprofit Terms; Industry Terms: Not Available to Industry
Depositor comments: Encodes gene specific sgRNAs driven by the wheat U6 promoter.
How to cite: pENTRY4_ CUL3 was a gift from Sophien Kamoun (Addgene plasmid # 126903 ; http://n2t.net/addgene:126903 ; RRID:Addgene_126903)
