[The description below was written by a language model from this plasmid's Addgene catalogue record and pLannotate feature annotations shown in this document.]
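Description:
pENTRY4_ CUL3 is a Gateway entry clone built on the pENTR4 backbone and designed as an intermediate for assembling a plant binary vector for CRISPR/Cas9 genome editing in wheat. It is maintained in E. coli at high copy through a ColE1/pUC-type origin and selected with kanamycin (KanR, aph(3')-Ia). The rrnB T1 and T2 terminators sit upstream of the cassette to insulate it from read-through transcription. The payload lies between attL1 and attL2, so an LR recombination reaction can move the whole editing module into an attR-containing destination vector.

Between the att sites, a maize polyubiquitin (Ubi) promoter precedes a Streptococcus pyogenes Cas9 coding sequence, which the record describes as wheat-optimized. Downstream of Cas9, the annotation detects an Arabidopsis histone H2B coding sequence followed closely by a GFP variant (called as oxGFP) and a NOS terminator. This suggests a nuclear-localized fluorescent marker for tracking expression, consistent with the insert name "Wheat_live_Cas9". The record does not say how this marker is linked to Cas9 or whether it is expressed separately.

Four repeated sgRNA modules follow, each ending in an S. pyogenes gRNA scaffold and flanked by a short attB2-like remnant. According to the depositor, each guide is driven by a wheat U6 promoter, although these promoters were not picked up in the automated feature table. The four guides target the wheat homolog of a rice (O. sativa) susceptibility gene. The plasmid name implies CUL3, and the multiple guides may be intended to cover related gene copies, though the record does not say so. The construct is intended for generating edited wheat lines to study this candidate susceptibility gene.
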