Features (pLannotate 1.2.2; 23 found; start..end, strand, type, name):
      1..46      +  rep_origin     RSF ori (fragment): Plasmids containing the RSF 1030 origin of replication can be propagated in E. coli cells that contain additional plasmids with compatible origins.
    103..189     +  terminator     rrnB T1 terminator: Escherichia coli rrnB; transcription terminator T1 from the E. coli rrnB gene
    281..308     +  terminator     rrnB T2 terminator: transcription terminator T2 from the E. coli rrnB gene
    358..457     +  protein_bind   attL1: mutant version of attL; recombination site for the Gateway® LR reaction LR Clonase™
    491..2040    +  promoter       Ubi promoter (fragment): maize polyubiquitin gene promoter
   2258..2280    -  misc_feature   MCS (fragment): pUC18/19 multiple cloning site
   2414..6517    +  CDS            cas9: CAS9_STRP1 - Also known as csn1 From Streptococcus pyogenes serotype M1.
   6704..7138    +  CDS            H2B10_ARATH: Experimental evidence at protein level: Swiss-Prot protein existence level 1. Core component of nucleosome. Nucleosomes wrap and compact DNA into chromatin, limiting DNA accessibility to the cellular machineries which require DNA as a template. Histones thereby play a central role in transcription regulation, DNA repair, DNA replication and chromosomal stability. DNA accessibility is regulated via a complex set of post-translational modifications of histones, also called histone code, and nucleosome remodeling. From Arabidopsis thaliana (Mouse-ear cress).
   7157..7873    +  CDS            oxGFP: oxGFP is a basic (constitutively fluorescent) green fluorescent protein published in 2015, derived from Aequorea victoria.
   7903..8098    +  terminator     NOS terminator (fragment): nopaline synthase terminator and poly(A) signal
   8502..8577    +  misc_RNA       gRNA scaffold: guide RNA scaffold for the Streptococcus pyogenes CRISPR/Cas9 system
   8589..8610    -  protein_bind   attB2 (fragment): mutant version of attB; recombination site for the Gateway® BP reaction BP Clonase™
   9026..9101    +  misc_RNA       gRNA scaffold: guide RNA scaffold for the Streptococcus pyogenes CRISPR/Cas9 system
   9113..9134    -  protein_bind   attB2 (fragment): mutant version of attB; recombination site for the Gateway® BP reaction BP Clonase™
   9550..9625    +  misc_RNA       gRNA scaffold: guide RNA scaffold for the Streptococcus pyogenes CRISPR/Cas9 system
   9637..9658    -  protein_bind   attB2 (fragment): mutant version of attB; recombination site for the Gateway® BP reaction BP Clonase™
  10074..10149   +  misc_RNA       gRNA scaffold: guide RNA scaffold for the Streptococcus pyogenes CRISPR/Cas9 system
  10161..10182   -  protein_bind   attB2 (fragment): mutant version of attB; recombination site for the Gateway® BP reaction BP Clonase™
  10223..10240   +  terminator     NOS terminator (fragment): nopaline synthase terminator and poly(A) signal
  10290..10308   -  promoter       T7 promoter: promoter for bacteriophage T7 RNA polymerase
  10326..10425   -  protein_bind   attL2: mutant version of attL; recombination site for the Gateway® LR reaction LR Clonase™
  10548..11357   +  CDS            KanR: aminoglycoside phosphotransferase; aph(3')-Ia; confers resistance to kanamycin in bacteria or G418 (Geneticin®) in eukaryotes
  11447..12035   +  rep_origin     ori: high-copy-number ColE1/pMB1/pBR322/pUC origin of replication
>Addgene plasmid #126903 | pENTRY4_ CUL3 | addgene full sequence | sequence record 250107 | Addgene NGS Result
CTTTCCTGCGTTATCCCCTGATTCTGTGGATAACCGTATTACCGCTAGCATGGATCTCGGGGACGTCTAA
CTACTAAGCGAGAGTAGGGAACTGCCAGGCATCAAATAAAACGAAAGGCTCAGTCGGAGGACTGGGCCTT
TCGTTTTATCTGTTGTTTGTCGGTGAACGCTCTCCTGAGTAGGACAAATCCGCCGGGAGCGGATTTGAAC
GTTGTGAAGCAACGGCCCGGAGGGTGGCGGGCAGGACGCCCGCCATAAACTGCCAGGCATCAAACTAAGC
AGAAGGCCATCCTGACGGATGGCCTTTTTGCGTTTCTACAAACTCTTCCTGTTAGTTAGTTACTTAAGCT
CGGGCCCCAAATAATGATTTTATTTTGACTGATAGTGACCTGTTCGTTGCAACAAATTGATAAGCAATGC
TTTTTTATAATGCCAACTTTGTACAAAAAAGCAGGCTCCACCATGGTACAAAGTGGTGAAGCTTGCATGC
CTGCAGTGCAGCGTGACCCGGTCGTGCCCCTCTCTAGAGATAATGAGCATTGCATGTCTAAGTTATAAAA
AATTACCACATATTTTTTTTGTCACACTTGTTTGAAGTGCAGTTTATCTATCTTTATACATATATTTAAA
CTTTACTCTACGAATAATATAATCTATAGTACTACAATAATATCAGTGTTTTAGAGAATCATATAAATGA
ACAGTTAGACATGGTCTAAAGGACAATTGAGTATTTTGACAACAGGACTCTACAGTTTTATCTTTTTAGT
GTGCATGTGTTCTCCTTTTTTTTTGCAAATAGCTTCACCTATATAATACTTCATCCATTTTATTAGTACA
TCCATTTAGGGTTTAGGGTTAATGGTTTTTATAGACTAATTTTTTTAGTACATCTATTTTATTCTATTTT
AGCCTCTAAATTAAGAAAACTAAAACTCTATTTTAGTTTTTTTATTTAATAATTTAGATATAAAATAGAA
TAAAATAAAGTGACTAAAAATTAAACAAATACCCTTTAAGAAATTAAAAAAACTAAGGAAACATTTTTCT
TGTTTCGAGTAGATAATGCCAGCCTGTTAAACGCCGTCGACGAGTCTAACGGACACCAACCAGCGAACCA
GCAGCGTCGCGTCGGGCCAAGCGAAGCAGACGGCACGGCATCTCTGTCGCTGCCTCTGGACCCCTCTCGA
GAGTTCCGCTCCACCGTTGGACTTGCTCCGCTGTCGGCATCCAGAAATTGCGTGGCGGAGCGGCAGACGT
GAGCCGGCACGGCAGGCGGCCTCCTCCTCCTCTCACGGCACCGGCAGCTACGGGGGATTCCTTTCCCACC
GCTCCTTCGCTTTCCCTTCCTCGCCCGCCGTAATAAATAGACACCCCCTCCACACCCTCTTTCCCCAACC
TCGTGTTGTTCGGAGCGCACACACACACAACCAGATCTCCCCCAAATCCACCCGTCGGCACCTCCGCTTC
AAGGTACGCCGCTCGTCCTCCCCCCCCCCCCCTCTCTACCTTCTCTAGATCGGCGTTCCGGTCCATGGTT
AGGGCCCGGTAGTTCTACTTCTGTTCATGTTTGTGTTAGATCCGTGTTTGTGTTAGATCCGTGCTGCTAG
CGTTCGTACACGGATGCGACCTGTACGTCAGACACGTTCTGATTGCTAACTTGCCAGTGTTTCTCTTTGG
GGAATCCTGGGATGGCTCTAGCCGTTCCGCAGACGGGATCGATTTCATGATTTTTTTTGTTTCGTTGCAT
AGGGTTTGGTTTGCCCTTTTCCTTTATTTCAATATATGCCGTGCACTTGTTTGTCGGGTCATCTTTTCAT
GCTTTTTTTTGTCTTGGTTGTGATGATGTGGTGTGGTTGGGCGGTCGTTCATTCGTTCTAGATCGGAGTA
GAATACTGTTTCAAACTACCTGGTGTATTTATTAATTTTGGAACTGTATGTGTGTGTCATACATCTTCAT
AGTTACGAGTTTAAGATGGATGGAAATATCGATCTAGGATAGGTATACATGTTGATGTGGGTTTTACTGA
TGCATATACATGATGGCATATGCAGCATCTATTCATATGCTCTAACCTTGAGTACCTATCTATTATAATA
AACAAGTATGTTTTATAATTATTTTGATCTTGATATACTTGGATGATGGCATATGCAGCAGCTATATGTG
GATTTTTTTAGCCCTGCCTTCATACGCTATTTATTTGCTTGGTACTGTTTCTTTTGTCGATGCTCACCCT
GTTGTTTGGTGTTACTTCTGCAGGTCGACTCTAGAGGATCTGGAATTCCCGGGGAGAATCTGGAGCTCTC
GAGATTTCTCACGCGTGCCACCATGGGGCCGAAGAAGAAGAGGAAGGTGGGTAGGGTGTGTCGGATTAGC
AGCCTTCGGTACAGGGGTCCTGGCATTGCCACCATGGACAAGAAGTACTCTATCGGGTTGGATATAGGAA
CGAATAGTGTGGGTTGGGCTGTCATCACTGACGAGTACAAGGTGCCATCGAAGAAATTTAAAGTGCTGGG
CAACACCGACAGGCACTCCATCAAGAAGAACCTAATAGGTGCGTTGCTCTTTGATTCCGGGGAGACAGCC
GAAGCGACCCGCCTCAAGCGCACAGCAAGAAGGCGCTATACGCGTAGAAAGAACAGGATCTGCTACCTAC
AAGAGATCTTTTCCAACGAAATGGCGAAAGTGGATGACTCCTTCTTCCATCGGCTCGAGGAAAGCTTCCT
CGTAGAAGAGGACAAGAAGCACGAACGCCATCCGATATTCGGGAACATTGTCGACGAAGTCGCATACCAC
GAGAAGTATCCTACCATCTATCACCTGAGGAAGAAGCTCGTAGATAGCACTGACAAGGCTGATTTGCGCC
TCATCTATTTGGCCCTGGCCCATATGATTAAGTTCCGTGGGCACTTCCTCATCGAAGGCGACCTTAATCC
GGACAATTCCGATGTTGACAAACTCTTCATCCAACTGGTCCAGACATACAATCAGCTCTTTGAAGAGAAC
CCCATCAACGCGTCAGGAGTTGATGCGAAGGCAATCTTGAGTGCTCGGCTGTCGAAAAGCCGGAGGCTCG
AAAATCTGATAGCCCAACTGCCAGGCGAAAAGAAGAACGGATTGTTTGGCAACCTTATTGCCCTTAGTCT
AGGGCTCACCCCTAACTTCAAGTCTAACTTTGACCTGGCCGAGGATGCCAAGCTCCAACTGTCCAAAGAC
ACGTACGACGACGATCTCGACAATCTGCTTGCCCAAATCGGCGACCAGTATGCGGACCTTTTCCTTGCAG
CGAAGAACTTGTCAGATGCAATCCTCTTGTCCGATATTCTGCGCGTTAACACTGAGATTACCAAGGCTCC
TCTTTCGGCATCCATGATCAAACGGTACGACGAACATCACCAGGATCTCACGCTCCTCAAGGCTCTCGTC
AGACAACAGCTGCCGGAGAAGTACAAAGAGATCTTCTTCGATCAATCAAAGAACGGGTATGCTGGGTACA
TCGACGGTGGCGCGTCACAGGAGGAGTTCTACAAGTTTATCAAGCCCATTCTCGAGAAGATGGATGGCAC
TGAAGAGCTCCTGGTTAAGCTCAATCGCGAGGATCTACTCCGCAAGCAGCGTACCTTCGACAATGGAAGC
ATTCCACACCAAATCCATCTGGGCGAGCTTCACGCCATACTTCGTAGGCAAGAGGACTTTTACCCATTCC
TCAAAGACAACCGGGAGAAAATCGAGAAGATCCTCACATTCAGAATCCCCTACTATGTGGGCCCATTGGC
AAGGGGCAACTCTAGGTTCGCGTGGATGACTAGAAAATCGGAGGAAACGATTACCCCATGGAACTTCGAG
GAGGTGGTGGACAAGGGCGCTTCTGCCCAAAGCTTCATCGAGAGGATGACCAACTTCGACAAGAATCTGC
CAAACGAGAAGGTCCTCCCCAAACATTCCCTACTGTACGAGTACTTCACCGTCTACAACGAGCTGACCAA
GGTCAAGTACGTTACTGAGGGTATGAGGAAACCGGCCTTTCTGTCAGGAGAGCAGAAGAAGGCCATAGTG
GATCTCCTTTTCAAGACCAATCGCAAGGTCACAGTCAAGCAGCTAAAGGAGGACTACTTTAAGAAAATCG
AGTGCTTTGACTCTGTGGAGATAAGCGGCGTTGAGGATCGCTTCAACGCCTCGCTGGGAACGTACCACGA
CTTGCTCAAGATCATTAAGGATAAAGACTTCCTCGATAACGAAGAGAACGAGGACATCTTGGAGGACATC
GTTCTGACGCTTACTCTCTTCGAGGACCGCGAGATGATCGAAGAGAGGCTCAAGACGTATGCGCACCTCT
TTGACGACAAAGTGATGAAGCAGCTGAAGCGCAGGCGCTACACAGGTTGGGGCAGGCTGAGCAGGAAGCT
GATCAATGGCATTCGCGATAAGCAGTCGGGCAAGACCATCCTCGACTTCCTCAAGTCCGATGGGTTCGCA
AACAGGAACTTTATGCAGCTAATCCACGATGACTCCTTGACCTTCAAGGAGGACATTCAGAAGGCTCAGG
TTTCAGGCCAAGGCGATTCGCTCCACGAGCATATCGCGAATTTGGCCGGATCTCCAGCCATCAAGAAGGG
TATACTTCAAACAGTGAAGGTTGTCGATGAGCTGGTCAAAGTGATGGGTAGACATAAGCCCGAGAATATC
GTGATTGAGATGGCTCGGGAGAACCAAACCACACAGAAGGGGCAGAAGAACTCCAGGGAAAGGATGAAGA
GAATCGAAGAAGGCATCAAGGAGCTCGGATCACAAATTCTCAAGGAGCATCCGGTCGAAAACACCCAACT
GCAAAACGAGAAGCTCTACCTCTACTACCTCCAAAACGGACGCGATATGTACGTGGACCAGGAGCTCGAC
ATCAATCGCCTATCTGACTACGATGTCGATCATATAGTACCACAAAGCTTCCTCAAAGACGACTCTATCG
ACAACAAGGTGCTGACCAGGTCCGACAAGAACCGCGGGAAGTCAGACAACGTGCCTTCTGAGGAAGTCGT
CAAGAAGATGAAGAACTACTGGAGGCAACTCCTCAATGCAAAGCTCATTACACAAAGGAAGTTCGACAAC
CTTACCAAGGCGGAGAGAGGCGGCCTCAGTGAGCTAGATAAGGCCGGATTTATCAAGCGCCAACTGGTTG
AGACACGGCAAATCACCAAGCACGTTGCACAGATCCTGGACTCACGCATGAACACAAAATACGATGAGAA
TGACAAGCTAATCCGGGAAGTCAAAGTTATTACTCTGAAATCTAAACTGGTGTCCGACTTTCGGAAGGAC
TTCCAGTTCTATAAGGTCCGTGAGATCAACAACTACCATCACGCCCATGATGCCTATCTCAATGCTGTGG
TTGGCACTGCACTCATCAAGAAATATCCCAAGCTTGAGTCGGAGTTCGTCTACGGTGACTACAAGGTTTA
TGACGTAAGGAAGATGATTGCGAAGAGTGAGCAGGAAATCGGCAAGGCCACCGCCAAGTACTTCTTTTAC
AGCAACATAATGAACTTCTTCAAGACTGAGATCACCCTGGCCAATGGAGAGATCAGAAAACGTCCGCTGA
TAGAGACTAACGGAGAAACTGGTGAGATAGTGTGGGACAAGGGGAGAGACTTTGCTACTGTCCGGAAGGT
GCTAAGCATGCCACAAGTCAACATCGTCAAGAAAACGGAAGTCCAAACCGGCGGCTTCTCGAAAGAGTCA
ATCCTTCCGAAGCGCAATAGCGATAAGCTTATAGCCCGTAAGAAAGACTGGGATCCAAAGAAGTACGGTG
GCTTTGACAGTCCTACAGTGGCGTACTCCGTGCTGGTTGTTGCCAAGGTGGAAAAGGGGAAGTCGAAGAA
GCTGAAGAGCGTAAAGGAGTTGCTCGGGATTACCATTATGGAGCGTTCCAGCTTTGAGAAGAATCCCATT
GATTTCTTGGAGGCGAAAGGATACAAGGAAGTCAAGAAAGATCTCATCATAAAGTTGCCGAAATACAGCT
TGTTCGAGCTGGAGAATGGGAGAAAGAGGATGCTTGCCAGCGCAGGCGAGTTGCAAAAGGGGAACGAGCT
GGCACTCCCATCCAAGTACGTCAACTTCCTGTATCTCGCCTCACACTATGAGAAACTTAAGGGTTCCCCA
GAGGACAATGAGCAAAAGCAGCTGTTTGTGGAGCAACACAAGCACTACCTCGATGAGATCATCGAACAGA
TCAGTGAGTTCTCGAAGAGGGTGATTCTTGCTGACGCTAACCTTGACAAGGTGTTGTCCGCCTACAACAA
GCATCGGGACAAACCCATCCGGGAGCAGGCAGAAAACATCATACACTTGTTCACGTTGACGAACCTTGGC
GCTCCTGCGGCGTTCAAATATTTTGACACGACGATTGATAGGAAGCGCTATACCAGCACCAAAGAAGTAC
TCGATGCCACCCTAATTCACCAGTCTATTACAGGCCTGTACGAAACGAGGATCGACTTGTCGCAACTAGG
AGGAGATGCCTATCCGTATGACGTGCCAGATTACGCCTCCCTTGGGTCTGGTTCCCCTAAGAAGAAGCGG
AAAGTGGAGGATCCCAAGAAGAAGCGCAAAGTCGACGGCGGATCCGGAGCCACGAACTTTTCCCTGCTCA
AGCAAGCTGGTGATGTGGAGGAGAATCCTGGCCCAGCTCCAGGCTCAACGTCCATGGCGAAGGCAGATAA
GAAACCAGCGGAGAAGAAACCGGCAGAGAAAACTCCGGCAGTCGAACCAGCAGCAGCGGCAGAGAAGAAA
CCAAAAGCCGGAAAGAAACTCCCCAAGGAACCAGCCGTCGCCGGAGACAAGAAGAAGAAGAGATCAAAGA
AGAACGTTGAGACATACAAGATCTACATCTTCAAGGTGTTGAAGCAAGTTCATCCAGACATCGGAATCTC
AAGCAAAGCGATGGGAATTATGAACAGTTTCATCAACGATATTTTTGAGAAGCTCGCTGGTGAATCTTCG
AAGCTGGCGAGGTACAACAAGAAGCCGACGATTACTTCCAGGGAGATTCAGACTGCGGTTAGACTTGTGT
TGCCCGGTGAGTTGGCGAAACATGCTGTGTCTGAAGGGACTAAGGCGGTTACGAAGTTTACGAGTTCTGC
TCAGGGCGCCTCTTTCATGGTGTCCAAAGGAGAGGAGCTCTTTACAGGAGTTGTGCCCATTTTGGTCGAG
TTGGATGGCGACGTAAATGGCCACAAGTTCAGCGTGAGAGGCGAAGGTGAAGGTGATGCCACCAATGGCA
AGCTTACCCTCAAGTTCATCTGTACCACTGGGAAACTGCCGGTTCCATGGCCAACGTTGGTCACCACTCT
CACATATGGTGTTCAGTGCTTTTCGAGGTATCCGGACCACATGAAACGCCATGACTTCTTCAAGTCAGCC
ATGCCTGAGGGGTATGTCCAAGAACGCACCATCAGCTTTAAGGACGACGGAACGTACAAGACACGTGCGG
AGGTCAAGTTCGAGGGAGATACACTGGTGAACAGGATCGAACTCAAAGGGATCGACTTCAAAGAGGACGG
CAACATACTGGGGCATAAGCTCGAGTACAACTTCAATTCTCACAACGTCTACATTACTGCCGACAAGCAG
AAGAACGGCATTAAGGCGAACTTCAAAATCCGGCATAATGTGGAGGATGGTAGTGTCCAACTGGCTGACC
ACTACCAGCAGAACACGCCGATAGGCGATGGCCCAGTGCTTCTGCCCGACAATCACTACCTGTCAACCCA
ATCCGTTCTGTCTAAGGACCCTAACGAAAAGAGGGATCACATGGTGCTTCTGGAGTTTGTAACGGCTGCA
GGCATCACTCATGGGATGGATGAGCTCTACAAGTGATAACTGCGGCCGCAGATATCACTAGTGTTCAAAC
ATTTGGCAATAAAGTTTCTTAAGATTGAATCCTGTTGCCGGTCTTGCGATGATTATCATATAATTTCTGT
TGAATTACGTTAAGCATGTAATAATTAACATGTAATGCATGACGTTATTTATGAGATGGGTTTTTATGAT
TAGAGTCCCGCAATTATACATTTAATACGCGATAGAAAACAAAATATAACTAGAATTCGAGCTCGGAGGA
CCAAGCCCGTTATTCTGACAGTTCTGGTGCTCAACACATTTATATTTATCAAGGAGCACATTGTTACTCA
CTGCTAGGAGGGAATCGAACTAGGAATATTGATCAGAGGAACTACGAGAGAGCTGAAGATAACTGCCCTC
TAGCTCTCACTGATCTGGGTCGCATAGTGAGATGCAGCCCACGTGAGTTCAGCAACGGTCTAGCGCTGGG
CTTTTAGGCCCGCATGATCGGGCTTTTGTCGGGTGGTCGACGTGTTCACGATTGGGGAGAGCAACGCAGC
AGTTCCTCTTAGTTTAGTCCCACCTCGCCTGTCCAGCAGAGTTCTGACCGGTTTATAAACTCGCTTGCTG
CATCAGACTTGATCTTGAAGTTGCGCTTCCTGTTTTAGAGCTAGAAATAGCAAGTTAAAATAAGGCTAGT
CCGTTATCAACTTGAAAAAGTGGCACCGAGTCGGTGCTTTTTTTCTAGACCCAGCTTTCTTGTACAAAGT
TGGCATTACGCTTTACGAATTCCCATGGGGAGGACCAAGCCCGTTATTCTGACAGTTCTGGTGCTCAACA
CATTTATATTTATCAAGGAGCACATTGTTACTCACTGCTAGGAGGGAATCGAACTAGGAATATTGATCAG
AGGAACTACGAGAGAGCTGAAGATAACTGCCCTCTAGCTCTCACTGATCTGGGTCGCATAGTGAGATGCA
GCCCACGTGAGTTCAGCAACGGTCTAGCGCTGGGCTTTTAGGCCCGCATGATCGGGCTTTTGTCGGGTGG
TCGACGTGTTCACGATTGGGGAGAGCAACGCAGCAGTTCCTCTTAGTTTAGTCCCACCTCGCCTGTCCAG
CAGAGTTCTGACCGGTTTATAAACTCGCTTGCTGCATCAGACTTGTCTTGGGGATGCGCTTCCGCGTTTT
AGAGCTAGAAATAGCAAGTTAAAATAAGGCTAGTCCGTTATCAACTTGAAAAAGTGGCACCGAGTCGGTG
CTTTTTTTCTAGACCCAGCTTTCTTGTACAAAGTTGGCATTACGCTCAGAGAATTCGCATGCGGAGGACC
AAGCCCGTTATTCTGACAGTTCTGGTGCTCAACACATTTATATTTATCAAGGAGCACATTGTTACTCACT
GCTAGGAGGGAATCGAACTAGGAATATTGATCAGAGGAACTACGAGAGAGCTGAAGATAACTGCCCTCTA
GCTCTCACTGATCTGGGTCGCATAGTGAGATGCAGCCCACGTGAGTTCAGCAACGGTCTAGCGCTGGGCT
TTTAGGCCCGCATGATCGGGCTTTTGTCGGGTGGTCGACGTGTTCACGATTGGGGAGAGCAACGCAGCAG
TTCCTCTTAGTTTAGTCCCACCTCGCCTGTCCAGCAGAGTTCTGACCGGTTTATAAACTCGCTTGCTGCA
TCAGACTTGATCTACAACCACAACGCCAGGTTTTAGAGCTAGAAATAGCAAGTTAAAATAAGGCTAGTCC
GTTATCAACTTGAAAAAGTGGCACCGAGTCGGTGCTTTTTTTCTAGACCCAGCTTTCTTGTACAAAGTTG
GCATTACGCTTGTGGAATTCCTCGAGGGAGGACCAAGCCCGTTATTCTGACAGTTCTGGTGCTCAACACA
TTTATATTTATCAAGGAGCACATTGTTACTCACTGCTAGGAGGGAATCGAACTAGGAATATTGATCAGAG
GAACTACGAGAGAGCTGAAGATAACTGCCCTCTAGCTCTCACTGATCTGGGTCGCATAGTGAGATGCAGC
CCACGTGAGTTCAGCAACGGTCTAGCGCTGGGCTTTTAGGCCCGCATGATCGGGCTTTTGTCGGGTGGTC
GACGTGTTCACGATTGGGGAGAGCAACGCAGCAGTTCCTCTTAGTTTAGTCCCACCTCGCCTGTCCAGCA
GAGTTCTGACCGGTTTATAAACTCGCTTGCTGCATCAGACTTGATTTACAACCACAACGCCAGGTTTTAG
AGCTAGAAATAGCAAGTTAAAATAAGGCTAGTCCGTTATCAACTTGAAAAAGTGGCACCGAGTCGGTGCT
TTTTTTCTAGACCCAGCTTTCTTGTACAAAGTTGGCATTACGCTGAGCGAGGATGCACATGTGACCGAGG
GAGGTGTCATCTATGTTACTGCTAGTCGATTTAAATCCTTAATTAACCCTGCAGGCATCTCCAATTCGCC
CTATAGTGAGTCGTATTACACCGGTGAGGATCTAGACCCAGCTTTCTTGTACAAAGTTGGCATTATAAGA
AAGCATTGCTTATCAATTTGTTGCAACGAACAGGTCACTATCAGTCAAAATAAAATCATTATTTGCCATC
CAGCTGCAGCTCTGGCCCGTGTCTCAAAATCTCTGATGTTACATTGCACAAGATAAAAATATATCATCAT
GAACAATAAAACTGTCTGCTTACATAAACAGTAATACAAGGGGTGTTATGAGCCATATTCAACGGGAAAC
GTCGAGGCCGCGATTAAATTCCAACATGGATGCTGATTTATATGGGTATAAATGGGCTCGCGATAATGTC
GGGCAATCAGGTGCGACAATCTATCGCTTGTATGGGAAGCCCGATGCGCCAGAGTTGTTTCTGAAACATG
GCAAAGGTAGCGTTGCCAATGATGTTACAGATGAGATGGTCAGACTAAACTGGCTGACGGAATTTATGCC
TCTTCCGACCATCAAGCATTTTATCCGTACTCCTGGTGATGCATGGTTACTCACCACTGCGATCCCCGGA
AAAACAGCATTCCAGGTATTAGAAGAATATCCTGATTCAGGTGAAAATATTGTTGATGCGCTGGCAGTGT
TCCTGCGCCGGTTGCATTCGATTCCTGTTTGTAATTGTCCTTTTAACAGCGATCGCGTATTTCGTCTCGC
TCAGGCGCAATCACGAATGAATAACGGTTTGGTTGATGCGAGTGATTTTGATGACGAGCGTAATGGCTGG
CCTGTTGAACAAGTCTGGAAAGAAATGCATAAACTTTTGCCATTCTCACCGGATTCAGTCGTCACTCATG
GTGATTTCTCACTTGATAACCTTATTTTTGACGAGGGGAAATTAATAGGTTGTATTGATGTTGGACGAGT
CGGAATCGCAGACCGATACCAGGATCTTGCCATCCTATGGAACTGCCTCGGTGAGTTTTCTCCTTCATTA
CAGAAACGGCTTTTTCAAAAATATGGTATTGATAATCCTGATATGAATAAATTGCAGTTTCATTTGATGC
TCGATGAGTTTTTCTAATCAGAATTGGTTAATTGGTTGTAACATTATTCAGATTGGGCCCCGTTCCACTG
AGCGTCAGACCCCGTAGAAAAGATCAAAGGATCTTCTTGAGATCCTTTTTTTCTGCGCGTAATCTGCTGC
TTGCAAACAAAAAAACCACCGCTACCAGCGGTGGTTTGTTTGCCGGATCAAGAGCTACCAACTCTTTTTC
CGAAGGTAACTGGCTTCAGCAGAGCGCAGATACCAAATACTGTTCTTCTAGTGTAGCCGTAGTTAGGCCA
CCACTTCAAGAACTCTGTAGCACCGCCTACATACCTCGCTCTGCTAATCCTGTTACCAGTGGCTGCTGCC
AGTGGCGATAAGTCGTGTCTTACCGGGTTGGACTCAAGACGATAGTTACCGGATAAGGCGCAGCGGTCGG
GCTGAACGGGGGGTTCGTGCACACAGCCCAGCTTGGAGCGAACGACCTACACCGAACTGAGATACCTACA
GCGTGAGCTATGAGAAAGCGCCACGCTTCCCGAAGGGAGAAAGGCGGACAGGTATCCGGTAAGCGGCAGG
GTCGGAACAGGAGAGCGCACGAGGGAGCTTCCAGGGGGAAACGCCTGGTATCTTTATAGTCCTGTCGGGT
TTCGCCACCTCTGACTTGAGCGTCGATTTTTGTGATGCTCGTCAGGGGGGCGGAGCCTATGGAAAAACGC
CAGCAACGCGGCCTTTTTACGGTTCCTGGCCTTTTGCTGGCCTTTTGCTCACATGTT
